Addgene plasmid #176258: pNOC_dCas9_sgRNA Td2
Purpose: pNOC episomal plasmid harboring the dead version of humanized spCas9 gene sequence tagged with Nlux and sgRNA targeting the fluorescent gene tdtomato with spacer 2
Depositing lab: John van der Oost. Depositing organization: Wageningen University, Department Agrotechnology & Food Sciences. Publication: Comprehensive Genome Engineering Toolbox for Microalgae Nannochloropsis oceanica Based on CRISPR-Cas Systems. Naduthodi MIS, Sudfeld C, Avitzigiannis EK, Trevisan N, van Lith E, Alcaide Sancho J, D'Adamo S, Barbosa M, van der Oost J. ACS Synth Biol. 2021 Dec 17;10(12):3369-3378. doi: 10.1021/acssynbio.1c00329. Epub 2021 Nov 18. PubMed 34793143.
Backbone
  Vector backbone: pUC19
  Vector type: CRISPR, Luciferase, Synthetic Biology ; Expression in microalgae Nannochloropsis oceanica
  Selectable markers: Blasticidin
Growth in bacteria
  Bacterial resistance: Ampicillin, 100 μg/mL
  Growth temperature: 37°C
  Growth strain: DH5alpha
  Copy number: High Copy
Gene/Insert
  Gene/Insert name: dead spCas9
  Species: Synthetic; Streptococcus pyogenes
  Mutation: H840A and D10A mutations on spCas9 to inactivate the endonuclease activity.
  Tag / fusion protein: luciferase (C terminal on insert)
Resource information
  A portion of this plasmid was derived from a plasmid made by: The backbone of plasmid and Cas9 sequence was a gift from Eva Farre from Michigan State University.
Terms and licenses: Academic/Nonprofit Terms; Industry Terms: Not Available to Industry
How to cite: pNOC_dCas9_sgRNA Td2 was a gift from John van der Oost (Addgene plasmid # 176258 ; http://n2t.net/addgene:176258 ; RRID:Addgene_176258)
