[The description below was written by a language model from this plasmid's Addgene catalogue record and pLannotate feature annotations shown in this document.]
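Description:
pNOC_dCas9_sgRNA Td2 is an 11.6 kb episomal CRISPR plasmid for the oleaginous microalga Nannochloropsis oceanica, built on a pUC19 backbone. In E. coli it is maintained at high copy through the ColE1/pUC origin and selected with ampicillin via the bla gene. For the algal host it carries a blasticidin S deaminase (bsd) marker followed by a CaMV polyadenylation signal. It also carries a Saccharomyces cerevisiae CEN/ARS element, annotated across the sequence origin. This element probably underlies the episomal maintenance named in the catalogue entry, although the record does not say so explicitly.

The main payload is a humanized Streptococcus pyogenes Cas9 carrying the D10A and H840A substitutions, which inactivate both nuclease domains. The resulting dCas9 binds DNA under RNA guidance without cutting it. Its C terminus is fused to a luciferase derived from the Oplophorus gracilirostris catalytic subunit (called Nlux in the record), so expression of the fusion can be followed by luminescence.

A separate cassette on the opposite strand encodes the single guide RNA. A fragment of a hammerhead ribozyme lies just upstream of the spacer and the S. pyogenes gRNA scaffold. This arrangement is typically used to trim the 5' end of a guide from a longer transcript. The spacer is the second of the designs directed against the tdTomato fluorescent reporter gene.

The promoters driving dCas9, bsd and the guide are not annotated in the feature table or named in the record. The design fits dCas9-based targeting, such as transcriptional interference, of a tdTomato reporter in N. oceanica, within a CRISPR-Cas genome engineering toolbox for this alga.
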