Features (pLannotate 1.2.2; 11 found; start..end, strand, type, name):
    114..218     +  promoter       AmpR promoter: bla
    219..1079    +  CDS            AmpR: β-lactamase; bla; confers resistance to ampicillin, carbenicillin, and related antibiotics
   1250..1838    +  rep_origin     ori: high-copy-number ColE1/pMB1/pBR322/pUC origin of replication
   1943..2102    -  polyA_signal   CaMV poly(A) signal (fragment): cauliflower mosaic virus polyadenylation signal
   2183..2569    -  CDS            bsd: BSD_ASPTE - Experimental evidence at protein level: Swiss-Prot protein existence level 1. Catalyzes the deamination of the cytosine moiety of the antibiotics blasticidin S, cytomycin and acetylblasticidin S. From Aspergillus terreus.
   3360..3377    -  misc_feature   MCS (fragment): pUC18/19 multiple cloning site
   4093..4608    -  CDS            LUCI_OPLGR (fragment): Experimental evidence at protein level: Swiss-Prot protein existence level 1. Catalytic subunit of oplophorus-luciferin 2-monooxygenase. Oxidoreductase that converts coelenterazine (the oplophorus luciferin) to coelenteramide under emission of blue light with a maximum at 454 nm. Is also active with bisdeoxycoelenterazine. From Oplophorus gracilirostris (Luminous shrimp).
   4642..8744    -  CDS            Cas9 (fragment): Cas9 (Csn1) endonuclease from the Streptococcus pyogenes Type II CRISPR/Cas system generates RNA-guided double strand breaks in DNA
   9977..10000   +  misc_RNA       sTRSV HHRz (fragment): hammerhead ribozyme from the tobacco ringspot virus satellite RNA (Khvorova et al., 2003)
  10034..10109   +  misc_RNA       gRNA scaffold: guide RNA scaffold for the Streptococcus pyogenes CRISPR/Cas9 system
  11210..77      -  misc_feature   CEN/ARS (across the origin): S. cerevisiae CEN6 centromere fused to an autonomously replicating sequence
>Addgene plasmid #176258 | pNOC_dCas9_sgRNA Td2 | addgene full sequence | sequence record 347041 | Addgene NGS Result
CTTTTTTTACTTTCTATTTTTAATTTATATATTTATATTAAAAAATTTAAATTATAATTATTTTTATAGC
ACGTGATGAAAAGGACCCAGGTGGCACTTTTCGGGGAAATGTGCGCGGAACCCCTATTTGTTTATTTTTC
TAAATACATTCAAATATGTATCCGCTCATGAGACAATAACCCTGATAAATGCTTCAATAATATTGAAAAA
GGAAGAGTATGAGTATTCAACATTTCCGTGTCGCCCTTATTCCCTTTTTTGCGGCATTTTGCCTTCCTGT
TTTTGCTCACCCAGAAACGCTGGTGAAAGTAAAAGATGCTGAAGATCAGTTGGGTGCACGAGTGGGTTAC
ATCGAACTGGATCTCAACAGCGGTAAGATCCTTGAGAGTTTTCGCCCCGAAGAACGTTTTCCAATGATGA
GCACTTTTAAAGTTCTGCTATGTGGCGCGGTATTATCCCGTATTGACGCCGGGCAAGAGCAACTCGGTCG
CCGCATACACTATTCTCAGAATGACTTGGTTGAGTACTCACCAGTCACAGAAAAGCATCTTACGGATGGC
ATGACAGTAAGAGAATTATGCAGTGCTGCCATAACCATGAGTGATAACACTGCGGCCAACTTACTTCTGA
CAACGATCGGAGGACCGAAGGAGCTAACCGCTTTTTTGCACAACATGGGGGATCATGTAACTCGCCTTGA
TCGTTGGGAACCGGAGCTGAATGAAGCCATACCAAACGACGAGCGTGACACCACGATGCCTGTAGCAATG
GCAACAACGTTGCGCAAACTATTAACTGGCGAACTACTTACTCTAGCTTCCCGGCAACAATTAATAGACT
GGATGGAGGCGGATAAAGTTGCAGGACCACTTCTGCGCTCGGCCCTTCCGGCTGGCTGGTTTATTGCTGA
TAAATCTGGAGCCGGTGAGCGTGGGTCTCGCGGTATCATTGCAGCACTGGGGCCAGATGGTAAGCCCTCC
CGTATCGTAGTTATCTACACGACGGGGAGTCAGGCAACTATGGATGAACGAAATAGACAGATCGCTGAGA
TAGGTGCCTCACTGATTAAGCATTGGTAACTGTCAGACCAAGTTTACTCATATATACTTTAGATTGATTT
AAAACTTCATTTTTAATTTAAAAGGATCTAGGTGAAGATCCTTTTTGATAATCTCATGACCAAAATCCCT
TAACGTGAGTTTTCGTTCCACTGAGCGTCAGACCCCGTAGAAAAGATCAAAGGATCTTCTTGAGATCCTT
TTTTTCTGCGCGTAATCTGCTGCTTGCAAACAAAAAAACCACCGCTACCAGCGGTGGTTTGTTTGCCGGA
TCAAGAGCTACCAACTCTTTTTCCGAAGGTAACTGGCTTCAGCAGAGCGCAGATACCAAATACTGTTCTT
CTAGTGTAGCCGTAGTTAGGCCACCACTTCAAGAACTCTGTAGCACCGCCTACATACCTCGCTCTGCTAA
TCCTGTTACCAGTGGCTGCTGCCAGTGGCGATAAGTCGTGTCTTACCGGGTTGGACTCAAGACGATAGTT
ACCGGATAAGGCGCAGCGGTCGGGCTGAACGGGGGGTTCGTGCACACAGCCCAGCTTGGAGCGAACGACC
TACACCGAACTGAGATACCTACAGCGTGAGCTATGAGAAAGCGCCACGCTTCCCGAAGGGAGAAAGGCGG
ACAGGTATCCGGTAAGCGGCAGGGTCGGAACAGGAGAGCGCACGAGGGAGCTTCCAGGGGGAAACGCCTG
GTATCTTTATAGTCCTGTCGGGTTTCGCCACCTCTGACTTGAGCGTCGATTTTTGTGATGCTCGTCAGGG
GGGCGGAGCCTATGGAAAAACGCCAGCAACGCGGCCTTTTTACGGTTCCTGGCCTTTTGCTGGCCTTTTG
CTCACATGTTCTTTCCTGCGTTATCCCCTGATTCTGTGGTTTAAACCAGGTCACTGGATTTTGGTTTTAG
GAATTAGAAATTTTATTGATAGAAGTATTTTACAAATACAAATACATACTAAGGGTTTCTTATATGCTCA
ACACATGAGCGAAACCCTATAAGAACCCTAATTCCCTTATCTGGGAACTACTCACACATTATTCTGGAGA
AAAATAGAGAGAGATAGATTTGTAGAGAGAGACTGGTGATTTTTGCGGACTCCGGTCGGCATCTACTACT
AGTTCAAGCGCTCTCCCACACGTAGCCCGAAGGGAGAAGTTCTCTGATACCGACCGCCGTAGGCTGCCCG
TCGGAATCCTTCACAATCGCCTTGATCCCAGGGTGGAGGTCGAGCAGGACCTGCCGGCACCGCCCGCAGG
GGCTCAGAATCCCGCGGTTCTCGTTCCCGATGGCGACAATGCACGTCAGGTTCCCAGCCGCGGCAGCAGC
GGCGGTCCCCAGGACCACCAGCTCCGCGCAAGGCCCCCCCGTAAAATGGTACACGTTGACCCCCGTGAAG
ATCCGTCCGTCGGACGACAGAGCAGCGGAAGCCACCGAGTAATCCTCGGAGATAGGAATCGAGTTAATCG
TCGCCGTAGCCCTCTCGATCAGCGTGCTCTCCTCCTGCGAGAGGGGCATGGGCCCTCCTGTGTTGATGCG
GGCTGAGATTGGTGGTGGTCTATCACGAATATGTGTGAGGGGTAAGTGCGGTGTTTTGCGTGAGATTTTA
GAATATTGCCCCGCCCCGGGGCAGGCCGGCGTGGCGGAACAACCAGGCACACGAGCGCGAATGGTGATAC
CGACGGAGTCAAAACTTTGTGACAAGTAGCTGCACCATGGGCAGTGGTGAGCTTTCAGACGTGGTATCAC
TGTCCACTAGTTCACACACAGAATGCGTGTCCAAAAGGTCTAGAGCCGTCTCGCTTGCGTCTCTCCGTCG
AAGAACAGTGAAGAGGCTCGTCACGTCGACCAGACGACGGGAGGCTGGTCACCATCGCAGATGTCTCCCA
CAAAGCAGCACGGCAACTCCTACTCCTTCACACAATGGAAGAAAAGGTGGTCTGATGGTTCTCAGTGGAA
AAGAACGATATCAGGCTGAAAAAAATGATCTGCAGGCTCCAGATTCCTGAATCACGTCGACTGTGACGAA
GCAAACCGCGTCGAACAACATCGGTCATGCCAACGGGTCTCGTCTCTCGAGCCCTTTTGGCGGCGACTAA
GAAGTATGAAGCTTCAGGCCGCAACGCGCGACACAGCGTTTTGTGTGGTGGGCCTCGGCATTGCTCTTTG
CATGGCCCAGCGTGATTAGTGCGTGGATTTCAAGCCCGAGACCGAAGGATTGCGACATGTGCCTGGCTGT
ATAACTCACGCTTGCTGCTACGCTCGCCTCCTCCTCCATCCACTCCATCGCCATGGCCTCTAGTGGATCA
GCTTGCATGCCTGCAGGAGACGATATCACCTCTTCTGTTTCCACGATAAAAATAGACTGCTCATTTCTTC
GTCGTCTTCATCGTCTGCTTTTTCTGCTTCGCCTCTGTCTGGGGTCTGAAACCACTACACACACACACAA
CACTCGTACTCCCACTTTCACAAAAGCGTAAGCTCACCGGCTTTTCTTACACGTACATTTTAGTGGATCC
CATCACGCCACTACCACGCCCGCGGGGGATGGAACGGAGGGGAGAGAGAGAAGGGGGAAGCATGGATGAA
TGAGACATTGAGGGAAAGGAGGGGAGGGAGCAGTCCATCAGGGCGCTACCTCTCTTGTCCCCCAAACCCT
GTTGAGCCGTTCAACATGTTTCATGTTTCCTCCCTCCCCCCTTCCCTCCCTGGCCTTTCCGCGGAGCCAT
TCAAGTGACGTCTGGACCGCACCGTAACAAAATCGTTTCTATGGGGGGTTTGTTTGACAACCACGTCTTC
AGCGTTTTTAAAAAAAAAAGCGGGCAAGCCCTCTCACCCTCACTCATGCCCATCCTCCTCCTCTCCTGCG
GAACATTCTTACAAAAGGCGTAACTCGACGACAACTCAAAGAACGACAAACATCAATCCCAAAAAAAAAA
TCTCTACTCGTCTCTCTTGGATCTTTCCAATTGTCAGACCTTCCTCTTCTTTTTCGGGCTAGCCACCATG
GACGCGTAGTCGGGCACGTCGTAGGGGTATCCGGCCAGGATGCGCTCGCACAGGCGCCAGCCGGTTACCC
CGTTGATGGTCACGCGGAACAACAGCGAGCCATCCGGGTTGATCAGCCGCTCGTCAATGATCTTATTGCC
GTTCCACAGGGTGCCGGTCACCGTGATCTTCTTGCCGTCGAACACGGCAATGCCCTCGTAAGGACGGCCG
AAGTAGTCAATCATGTTCGGCGTCACACCGTCGATGACCAGCGTCCCGTAGTGCAGTATCACCTTGAAGT
GGTGATCGTCCACGGGGTACACAACCTTGAAGATCTTCTCGATCTGGCCCATTTGGTCCCCGCTCAGGCC
CTCGTAGGGAATGATGACGTGGATGTCGATCTTCAGGCCGTTCTCGCCGCTCAGGACGATGCGCTGGATT
GGGGTCACGGAGACGCCCAGGTTCTGGAAAAGCGAGGACACACCGCCCTGCTCCAGCACCTGGTCGAGGT
TATAGCCAGCTGTCTGCCGCCAGTCGCCCACGAAGTCCTCGAGAGTAAACACCATGTTAACGGACCCGCT
GCCGGACCCGTCAGCCCTGCTGTCTCCACCGAGCTGAGAGAGGTCGATTCTTGTTTCATAGAGCCCCGTA
ATTGACTGATGAATCAGTGTGGCGTCCAGGACCTCCTTTGTAGAGGTGTACCGCTTTCTGTCTATGGTGG
TGTCGAAGTACTTGAAGGCTGCAGGCGCGCCCAAGTTGGTCAGAGTAAACAAGTGGATAATGTTTTCTGC
CTGCTCCCTGATGGGCTTATCCCTGTGCTTATTGTAAGCAGAAAGCACCTTATCGAGGTTAGCGTCGGCG
AGGATCACTCTTTTGGAGAATTCGCTTATTTGCTCGATGATCTCATCAAGGTAGTGTTTGTGTTGTTCCA
CGAACAGCTGCTTCTGCTCATTATCTTCGGGAGACCCTTTGAGCTTTTCATAGTGGCTGGCCAGATACAA
GAAATTAACGTATTTAGAGGGCAGTGCCAGCTCGTTACCTTTCTGCAGCTCGCCCGCACTAGCGAGCATT
CGTTTCCGGCCGTTTTCAAGCTCAAAGAGAGAGTACTTGGGAAGCTTAATGATGAGGTCTTTTTTGACCT
CTTTATATCCTTTCGCCTCGAGAAAGTCGATGGGGTTTTTTTCGAAGCTTGATCGCTCCATGATTGTGAT
GCCCAGCAGTTCCTTGACGCTTTTGAGTTTTTTAGACTTCCCTTTCTCCACTTTGGCCACAACCAGTACA
CTGTAAGCGACTGTAGGAGAATCGAATCCGCCGTATTTCTTGGGGTCCCAATCTTTTTTGCGTGCGATCA
GCTTGTCGCTGTTCCTTTTCGGGAGGATACTTTCCTTGGAGAAGCCTCCGGTCTGTACTTCGGTCTTTTT
AACGATGTTCACCTGCGGCATGGACAGGACCTTCCGGACTGTCGCGAAATCCCTACCCTTGTCCCACACG
ATTTCTCCTGTTTCTCCGTTTGTTTCGATAAGTGGTCGCTTCCGAATCTCTCCATTGGCCAGTGTAATCT
CGGTCTTGAAAAAATTCATAATATTGCTGTAAAAGAAGTACTTAGCGGTGGCCTTGCCTATTTCCTGCTC
AGACTTTGCGATCATTTTCCTAACATCGTACACTTTATAGTCTCCGTAAACAAATTCAGATTCAAGCTTG
GGATATTTTTTGATAAGTGCAGTGCCTACCACTGCATTCAGGTAGGCATCATGCGCATGGTGGTAATTGT
TGATCTCTCTCACCTTATAAAACTGAAAGTCCTTTCTGAAATCTGAGACCAGCTTAGACTTCAGAGTAAT
AACTTTCACCTCTCGAATCAGTTTGTCATTTTCATCGTACTTGGTGTTCATGCGTGAATCGAGAATTTGG
GCCACGTGCTTGGTGATCTGGCGTGTCTCAACAAGCTGCCTTTTGATGAAGCCGGCTTTATCCAACTCAG
ACAGGCCACCTCGTTCAGCCTTAGTCAGATTATCGAACTTCCGTTGTGTGATCAGTTTGGCGTTCAGCAG
CTGCCGCCAATAATTTTTCATTTTCTTGACAACTTCTTCTGAGGGGACGTTATCACTCTTCCCTCTATTT
TTATCGGATCTTGTCAACACTTTATTATCAATAGAATCATCTTTGAGAAAAGACTGGGGCACGATAGCAT
CCACGTCGTAGTCGGAGAGCCGATTGATGTCCAGTTCCTGATCCACGTACATGTCCCTGCCGTTCTGCAG
GTAGTACAGGTAGAGCTTCTCATTCTGAAGCTGGGTGTTTTCAACTGGGTGTTCCTTAAGGATTTGGGAC
CCCAGTTCTTTTATACCCTCTTCAATCCTCTTCATCCTTTCCCTACTGTTCTTCTGTCCCTTCTGGGTAG
TTTGGTTCTCTCGGGCCATCTCGATAACGATATTCTCGGGCTTATGCCTTCCCATTACTTTGACGAGTTC
ATCCACGACCTTAACGGTCTGCAGTATTCCCTTTTTGATAGCTGGGCTACCTGCAAGATTAGCGATGTGC
TCGTGAAGACTGTCCCCCTGGCCAGAAACTTGTGCTTTCTGGATGTCCTCCTTAAAGGTGAGAGAGTCAT
CATGGATCAACTGCATGAAGTTCCGGTTGGCAAATCCATCGGACTTAAGAAAATCCAGGATTGTCTTTCC
ACTCTGCTTGTCTCGGATCCCATTGATCAGTTTTCTTGACAGCCGCCCCCATCCTGTATATCGGCGCCTC
TTGAGCTGTTTCATGACTTTGTCGTCGAAGAGATGAGCGTAAGTTTTCAAGCGTTCTTCAATCATCTCCC
TATCTTCAAACAACGTAAGGGTGAGGACAATGTCCTCAAGAATGTCCTCGTTCTCCTCATTGTCCAGGAA
GTCCTTGTCTTTAATGATTTTCAGGAGATCGTGATACGTTCCCAGGGATGCGTTGAAGCGATCCTCCACT
CCGCTGATTTCAACAGAGTCGAAACATTCAATCTTTTTGAAATAGTCTTCTTTGAGCTGTTTCACGGTAA
CTTTCCGGTTCGTCTTGAAGAGGAGGTCCACGATAGCTTTCTTCTGCTCTCCAGACAGGAATGCTGGCTT
TCTCATCCCTTCTGTGACGTATTTGACCTTGGTGAGCTCGTTATAAACTGTGAAGTACTCGTACAGCAGA
GAGTGTTTAGGAAGCACCTTTTCGTTAGGCAGATTTTTATCAAAGTTAGTCATCCTTTCGATGAAGGACT
GGGCAGAGGCCCCCTTATCCACGACTTCCTCGAAGTTCCAGGGAGTGATGGTCTCTTCTGATTTGCGAGT
CATCCACGCGAATCTGGAATTTCCCCGGGCGAGGGGGCCTACATAGTAGGGTATCCGAAATGTGAGGATT
TTCTCAATCTTTTCCCTGTTATCTTTCAAAAAGGGGTAGAAATCCTCTTGCCGCCTGAGGATAGCGTGCA
GTTCGCCCAGGTGAATCTGGTGGGGGATGCTTCCATTGTCGAAAGTGCGCTGTTTGCGCAACAGATCTTC
TCTGTTAAGCTTTACCAGCAGCTCCTCGGTGCCGTCCATTTTTTCCAAGATGGGCTTAATAAATTTGTAA
AATTCCTCCTGGCTTGCTCCGCCGTCAATGTATCCGGCGTAGCCATTTTTAGACTGATCGAAGAAAATTT
CCTTGTACTTCTCAGGCAGTTGCTGTCTGACAAGGGCCTTCAGCAAAGTCAAGTCTTGGTGGTGCTCATC
ATAGCGCTTGATCATACTAGCGCTCAGCGGAGCTTTGGTGATCTCCGTGTTCACTCGCAGAATATCACTC
AGCAGAATGGCGTCTGACAGGTTCTTTGCCGCCAAAAAAAGGTCTGCGTACTGGTCGCCGATCTGGGCCA
GCAGATTGTCGAGATCATCATCGTAGGTGTCTTTGCTCAGTTGAAGCTTGGCATCTTCGGCCAGGTCGAA
GTTAGATTTAAAGTTGGGGGTCAGCCCGAGTGACAGGGCGATAAGATTACCAAACAGGCCGTTCTTCTTC
TCCCCAGGGAGCTGTGCGATGAGGTTTTCGAGCCGCCGGGATTTGGACAGCCTAGCGCTCAGGATTGCTT
TGGCGTCAACTCCGGATGCGTTGATCGGGTTCTCTTCGAAAAGCTGATTGTAAGTCTGAACCAGTTGGAT
AAAGAGTTTGTCGACATCGCTGTTGTCTGGGTTCAGGTCCCCCTCGATGAGGAAGTGTCCCCGAAATTTG
ATCATATGCGCCAGCGCGAGATAGATCAACCGCAAGTCAGCCTTATCAGTACTGTCTACAAGCTTCTTCC
TCAGATGATATATGGTTGGGTACTTTTCATGGTACGCCACCTCGTCCACGATATTGCCAAAGATTGGGTG
GCGCTCGTGCTTTTTATCCTCCTCCACCAAAAAGGACTCCTCCAGCCTATGGAAGAAAGAGTCATCCACC
TTAGCCATCTCATTACTAAAGATCTCCTGCAGGTAGCAGATCCGATTCTTTCTGCGGGTATATCTGCGCC
GTGCTGTTCTTTTGAGCCGCGTGGCTTCGGCCGTCTCCCCGGAGTCGAACAGGAGGGCGCCAATGAGGTT
CTTCTTTATGCTGTGGCGATCGGTATTGCCCAGAACTTTGAATTTTTTGCTCGGCACCTTGTACTCGTCC
GTAATGACGGCCCAGCCGACGCTGTTTGTGCCGATAGCGAGCCCAATGGAGTACTTCTTGTCCACCTTCC
GCTTTTTCTTGGGCATGCTCGAGGGTTGCGTGTGTATCTGTGTGCAGTGGATATTGTTACCGAGTTTGGT
GAGCGTGAGTCCGTTAGTGCCCTGGTGGTGGTGGATTAGGAGAGTGGGTGACTCGGTGTCCATGGCTTTC
TTCGCTCATTATAGGAGGGGAAAGGAATGAGGGAGGGTGGGGAGACCGCGTCTGTTGTTGACCACCGATT
TACTTCTTGCCTCCCTTCCCCTCCCTCCCCTCAATCCGTACGACACAAATAGTAGCCGAGTGTCTGCTGC
AGAGCGCATGATTAGTGTGGTAGACAACGAGGGAGGGAAGGATGTACAGGGCATGGCACGGAGAAGCGAT
GGTGGCCAGGAAGAGGAGAGGTCGCGAGAACAGGATGTGTTGCGAATGGATAAAAACAGAAAGCGATGGC
TCTGGGCTTCGAAAGCAGGGGACATTAGGACGTGTAGACCATCTCGACGGATCCCTCTGTATCTCTGTTG
TGCGTGAATGTTTTCTGTGCACGTGTAGTGTGTGAGAGTAGAACCCGGGAACTCGAACAGAGAAAAGCAT
GGGTGGCTGTGGTGTGGAGGCTTCGTTCCCACCACATGCCCTTCTCCTTCGCCTCGCCTCTCCCTGCCTT
CTTCCACGCACCCTTGCGCCCCTCGTTCTCAATACCTGGCTCACTTCCACCATTCAAACAACCATCACGA
TACAGGCATTTATCTATCGTTGAAGACTTCTTCCTCCGGTAGATCTTAGCCAAGGTAAGAAGAGGGGCAT
GCAGCAAGGAGAAAGAAATGATGCATGATGAGGAATAGAAGGGGAGGAGGGAGGGATATGATGGGAAGCG
AAAGCGCATATTCTGGTGGTCTGCTGCCTGATGGGGACGCGTCTAGCTGTGACACTGAGGACGGTGGCTG
CTGGTGGCTGCGGGCGCTGCCTTGGTGATCAATGGGAGTAAAGGGAGGGAAGGAGGTAGCGTGAACGGAT
GACGCGGAGAAGTTTAGGGGTCTCTTTACGTATCGCCCCTGCCGCCCGCCTCTCTGCGATAAATGTGCCT
GTTACCCTGCAGCCTCTATTCTTCACTGTGTTCCTGTTTTCCAACAGCCTCTATTCTTCCCTGTCTTTTG
TTGCAGTGGCGTCATCCTCTCTTTGCCCCAGTCGTCGTTCTCTCGACTCACTCACTCCCCCCCTCCTTCC
CTCCCTCCATCCACAGAATCGATGAAGAGCCACCCCCTGATGAGTCCGTGAGGACGAAACGAGTAAGCTC
GTCGGGGTGCTTCACGTACGCCTGTTTTAGAGCTAGAAATAGCAAGTTAAAATAAGGCTAGTCCGTTATC
AACTTGAAAAAGTGGCACCGAGTCGGTGCTTTTGGCCGGCATGGTCCCAGCCTCCTCGCTGGCGCCGGCT
GGGCAACATGCTTCGGCATGGCGAATGGGACTCCTGGGTACCATGGGAAAGAAAGGATGAGAAAGGAGAA
AGGACATCTAGATAACCGGCATATCACGGTGGTGTATTAGTGTAGAATAGTGAAGAGAAGACTTGGGAAA
ATGTGTAGGAAAGGTTGTTTCTGTGTATGTGGGTTGGGATGGGTGGCTGTTTGAGAAGGAACAGCGGGCA
GGGCGATGTAGTGCTGAACGGGCACGGAACCACTGAGACTGAAGGAAGTAGGGAGAGAGAGGGGCAGGGG
ACGTGCACTTTAATCTTTGCCTCGGTAGAGTATACCCATGCAAGAGTATGTGGCCACCTGTGGTGGCTTT
TGGCCAGGTCTGGTGCAGTGCCAATCATCTCCCATCAATAATACAACTTCAGAACAACGGCGCATTGATG
GGGAGAGAGAAAGTAAATTTAAGTAAGGGGTACGTAGTAGAGGATTCAACTGAAATATTTTCGAGGAGCG
GTTGGGAAGTTGACCGATTGAAAGGAGAAGGGAGGGGAGCAGGTGTGATAGTCATGTGTAAAGTAATTCT
TTTTTGCCGTCGTCACACAATCCACATCAATGATAAAATATGTTTAAGGATCAATCACACGGAGTCGGTC
ATAAGGCAACCGCAAACGCAATGCAAACTAGCAAGCAAGCAGGACCACAACAACAACCATTACCATCACA
GGCGACAGCAGCAGCAGCTGCAGCAGCAGCAAGGCAAGCAAAGGCCATCTGCGCGTGGACTTTTCCAGGC
ACCGGCTTTAAGCGTAATTTTCAATGATTGTTGTCCGTGTATCCTCTCACCCTTTCACCGCTTGCGCGCA
CGTGAGCAGCACAACTGGTAATGCCCGAGGACAATAGACGAGGAAAAAGAAGAAGAAAAATGAAGAGGGA
GTGATGAAGAAGAAGAGAAGAATAAAAGAAGACAGAAAAGAAGATAAAAAAGTCAAAAGACGACAAAGAC
GGAAAAAAAAGAAACGCGCAATTTTAACACCAGCAACGACGACGAAAAGGGCGTCAGCTTTGCACCGGTT
TCTTAGACGGATCGCTTGCCTGTAACTTACACGCGCCTCGTATCTTTTAATGATGGAATAATTTGGGAAT
TTACTCTGTGTTTATTTATTTTTATGTTTTGTATTTGGATTTTAGAAAGTAAATAAAGAAGGTAGAAGAG
TTACGGAATGAAGAAAAAAAAATAAACAAAGGTTTAAAAAATTTCAACAAAAAGCGTACTTTACATATAT
ATTTATTAGACAAGAAAAGCAGATTAAATAGATATACATTCGATTAACGATAAGTAAAATGTAAAATCAC
AGGATTTTCGTGTGTGGTCTTCTACACAGACAAGATGAAACAATTCGGCATTAATACCTGAGAGCAGGAA
GTACAAGATAAAAGGTAGTATTTGTTGGCGATCCCCCTAGAGTCTTTTACATCTTCGGAAAACAAAAACT
ATTTTTTCTTTAATTT
